Addgene plasmid #129841: pRDAX-338 N-Tag UnaG[1] L10 {Esp3I(2x)} EBPF2
Purpose: PPI (BiFC/TriFC) assay vector
Depositing lab: Gary Lewin. Depositing organization: Max-Delbrueck-Centrum fuer Molekulare Medizin (MDC).
Backbone
  Vector backbone: custom built
  Vector type: Mammalian Expression
Growth in bacteria
  Bacterial resistance: Ampicillin, 100 μg/mL
  Growth temperature: 37°C
  Growth strain: DH5alpha
  Copy number: High Copy
Gene/Insert
  Gene/Insert name: UnaG
  Species: M. musculus (mouse)
  Cloning method: Restriction Enzyme; 5′ cloning site unknown (unknown if destroyed); 3′ cloning site unknown (unknown if destroyed)
Terms and licenses: Academic/Nonprofit Terms; Industry Terms: Not Available to Industry
How to cite: pRDAX-338 N-Tag UnaG[1] L10 {Esp3I(2x)} EBPF2 was a gift from Gary Lewin (Addgene plasmid # 129841 ; http://n2t.net/addgene:129841 ; RRID:Addgene_129841)
