[The description below was written by a language model from this plasmid's Addgene catalogue record and pLannotate feature annotations shown in this document.]
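Description:
pRDAX-338 N-Tag UnaG[1] L10 {Esp3I(2x)} EBPF2 is a custom-built mammalian expression plasmid of about 6.2 kb, designed as an acceptor vector for protein–protein interaction assays based on bimolecular or trimolecular fluorescence complementation (BiFC/TriFC). It is maintained in E. coli through a high-copy ColE1/pUC-type origin and selected with ampicillin via the β-lactamase gene and its native promoter.

The expression unit is driven by the human CMV immediate-early enhancer and promoter, followed by a chimeric β-globin/immunoglobulin intron that promotes efficient processing of the transcript. Downstream lies a fragment of UnaG, the bilirubin-dependent green fluorescent protein from the Japanese eel Anguilla japonica; the catalogue entry lists mouse as the insert species, which conflicts with this annotation. The name indicates that this is the first split fragment of UnaG, placed as an N-terminal tag and followed by a linker ("L10") and a pair of Esp3I sites. These type IIS sites are not annotated in the feature table, but they presumably occupy the short gap after the UnaG fragment and allow in-frame insertion of a protein of interest. When the resulting fusion meets a partner carrying the complementary UnaG fragment, fluorescence should be reconstituted, reporting the interaction.

An EMCV IRES follows and directs translation of EBFP2 from the same transcript, giving a blue fluorescent marker of transfection and expression level that is independent of the complementation signal. The 3′ region contains a second chimeric intron, a WPRE to enhance transcript stability and expression, and a bGH polyadenylation signal. Further downstream are a T3 promoter, a β-globin coding remnant and a rabbit β-globin poly(A) signal, whose role the record does not explain.
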