Features (pLannotate 1.2.2; 16 found; start..end, strand, type, name):
    155..532     +  enhancer       CMV enhancer: human cytomegalovirus immediate early enhancer
    534..733     +  promoter       CMV promoter: human cytomegalovirus (CMV) immediate early promoter
    872..1004    +  intron         chimeric intron: chimera between introns from human β-globin and immunoglobulin heavy chain genes
   1025..1279    +  CDS            UnaG (fragment): UnaG is a basic (constitutively fluorescent) green fluorescent protein published in 2013, derived from Anguilla japonica. It has low acid sensitivity. It requires the cofactor bilirubin for fluorescence.
   1348..1934    +  misc_feature   IRES2: internal ribosome entry site (IRES) of the encephalomyocarditis virus (EMCV)
   1935..2654    +  CDS            EBFP2: enhanced blue variant of GFP (Ai et al., 2007) mammalian codon-optimized
   2700..2832    +  intron         chimeric intron: chimera between introns from human β-globin and immunoglobulin heavy chain genes
   2841..3429    +  misc_feature   WPRE: woodchuck hepatitis virus posttranscriptional regulatory element
   3433..3449    +  misc_feature   MCS (fragment): pUC18/19 multiple cloning site
   3462..3573    +  polyA_signal   bGH poly(A) signal: bovine growth hormone polyadenylation signal
   3669..3687    -  promoter       T3 promoter: promoter for bacteriophage T3 RNA polymerase
   3746..3820    +  CDS            HBB (fragment): HBB_PONPY - Experimental evidence at transcript level: Swiss-Prot protein existence level 2. Involved in oxygen transport from the lung to the various peripheral tissues. From Pongo pygmaeus (Bornean orangutan).
   3891..3946    +  polyA_signal   β-globin poly(A) signal: rabbit β-globin polyadenylation signal (Gil and Proudfoot, 1987)
   4325..4913    -  rep_origin     ori: high-copy-number ColE1/pMB1/pBR322/pUC origin of replication
   5084..5944    -  CDS            AmpR: β-lactamase; bla; confers resistance to ampicillin, carbenicillin, and related antibiotics
   5945..6049    -  promoter       AmpR promoter: bla
>Addgene plasmid #129841 | pRDAX-338 N-Tag UnaG[1] L10 {Esp3I(2x)} EBPF2 | depositor full sequence | sequence record 249219 | Full Sequence
GCCTGCCTCCAGGCCTCAATATTGGCCATTAGCCATATTATTCATTGGTTATATAGCATAAATCAATATT
GGCTATTGGCCATTGCATACGTTGTATCTATATCATAATATGTACATTTATATTGGCTCATGTCCAATAT
GACCGCCATGTTGGCATTGATTATTGACTAGTTATTAATAGTAATCAATTACGGGGTCATTAGTTCATAG
CCCATATATGGAGTTCCGCGTTACATAACTTACGGTAAATGGCCCGCCTGGCTGACCGCCCAACGACCCC
CGCCCATTGACGTCAATAATGACGTATGTTCCCATAGTAACGCCAATAGGGACTTTCCATTGACGTCAAT
GGGTGGAGTATTTACGGTAAACTGCCCACTTGGCAGTACATCAAGTGTATCATATGCCAAGTCCGCCCCC
TATTGACGTCAATGACGGTAAATGGCCCGCCTGGCATTATGCCCAGTACATGACCTTACGGGACTTTCCT
ACTTGGCAGTACATCTACGTATTAGTCATCGCTATTACCATGGTGATGCGGTTTTGGCAGTACACCAATG
GGCGTGGATAGCGGTTTGACTCACGGGGATTTCCAAGTCTCCACCCCATTGACGTCAATGGGAGTTTGTT
TTGGCACCAAAATCAACGGGACTTTCCAAAATGTCGTAATAACCCCGCCCCGTTGACGCAAATGGGCGGT
AGGCGTGTACGGTGGGAGGTCTATATAAGCAGAGCTCGTTTAGTGAACCGTCAGATCACTAGAAGCTTTA
TTGCGGTAGTTTATCACAGTTAAATTGCTAACGCAGTCAGTGCTTCTGACACAACAGTCTCGAACTTAAG
CTGCAGAAGTTGGTCGTGAGGCACTGGGCAGGTAAGTATCAAGGTTACAAGACAGGTTTAAGGAGACCAA
TAGAAACTGGGCTTGTCGAGACAGAGAAGACTCTTGCGTTTCTGATAGGCACCTATTGGTCTTACTGACA
TCCACTTTGCCTTTCTCTCCACAGGTGTCCACTCCCAGGCCACCATGGTCGAAAAGTTCGTGGGCACATG
GAAGATTGCCGATAGCCACAACTTCGGCGAATACCTCAAAGCTATAGGGGCACCAAAAGAGCTTAGCGAT
GGTGGAGATGCGACAACTCCCACACTGTACATTAGCCAGAAAGACGGAGACAAGATGACTGTCAAGATCG
AGAATGGGCCTCCCACCTTTCTGGACACACAGGTTAAGTTCAAACTGGGTGAGGAGTTTGACGAGTTTCC
CAGTGATCGCAGGAAAGGGAGCTCTGCCAGCGGTGGCAGCACCTCCCGAGACGCCGAGGCACGCCGTCTC
CTAAGAATTCAGATCCGCCCCTCTCCCTCCCCCCCCCCTAACGTTACTGGCCGAAGCCGCTTGGAATAAG
GCCGGTGTGCGTTTGTCTATATGTTATTTTCCACCATATTGCCGTCTTTTGGCAATGTGAGGGCCCGGAA
ACCTGGCCCTGTCTTCTTGACGAGCATTCCTAGGGGTCTTTCCCCTCTCGCCAAAGGAATGCAAGGTCTG
TTGAATGTCGTGAAGGAAGCAGTTCCTCTGGTAGCTTCTTGAAGACAAACAACGTCTGTAGCGACCCTTT
GCAGGCAGCGGAACCCCCCACCTGGCGACAGGTGCCTCTGCGGCCAAAAGCCACGTGTATAAGATACACC
TGCAAAGGCGGCACAACCCCAGTGCCACGTTGTGAGTTGGATAGTTGTGGAAAGAGTCAAATGGCTCTCC
TCAAGCGTATTCAACAAGGGGCTGAAGGATGCCCAGAAGGTACCCCATTGTATGGGATCTGATCTGGGGC
CTCGGTACACATGCTTTACATGTGTTTAGTCGAGGTTAAAAAAACGTCTAGGCCCCCCGAACCACGGGGA
CGTGGTTTTCCTTTGAAAAACACGATGATAATATGGCCACAACCATGGTGAGCAAGGGCGAGGAGCTGTT
CACCGGGGTGGTGCCCATCCTGGTCGAGCTGGACGGCGACGTAAACGGCCACAAGTTCAGCGTGAGGGGC
GAGGGCGAGGGCGATGCCACCAACGGCAAGCTGACCCTGAAGTTCATCTGCACCACCGGCAAGCTGCCCG
TGCCCTGGCCCACCCTCGTGACCACCCTGAGCCACGGCGTGCAGTGCTTCGCCCGCTACCCCGACCACAT
GAAGCAGCACGACTTCTTCAAGTCCGCCATGCCCGAAGGCTACGTCCAGGAGCGCACCATCTTCTTCAAG
GACGACGGCACCTACAAGACCCGCGCCGAGGTGAAGTTCGAGGGCGACACCCTGGTGAACCGCATCGAGC
TGAAGGGCGTCGACTTCAAGGAGGACGGCAACATCCTGGGGCACAAGCTGGAGTACAACTTCAACAGCCA
CAACATCTATATCATGGCCGTCAAGCAGAAGAACGGCATCAAGGTGAACTTCAAGATCCGCCACAACGTG
GAGGACGGCAGCGTGCAGCTCGCCGACCACTACCAGCAGAACACCCCCATCGGCGACGGCCCCGTGCTGC
TGCCCGACAGCCACTACCTGAGCACCCAGTCCGTGCTGAGCAAAGACCCCAACGAGAAGCGCGATCACAT
GGTCCTGCTGGAGTTCCGCACCGCCGCCGGGATCACTCTCGGCATGGACGAGCTGTACAAGTAAACCGGT
GCTCGAGGTACCGATGAATAGCTAAGGTAGAGGCCGCAGGTAAGTATCAAGGTTACAAGACAGGTTTAAG
GAGACCAATAGAAACTGGGCTTGTCGAGACAGAGAAGACTCTTGCGTTTCTGATAGGCACCTATTGGTCT
TACTGACATCCACTTTGCCTTTCTCTCCACAGGTGTCGACAATCAACCTCTGGATTACAAAATTTGTGAA
AGATTGACTGGTATTCTTAACTATGTTGCTCCTTTTACGCTATGTGGATACGCTGCTTTAATGCCTTTGT
ATCATGCTATTGCTTCCCGTATGGCTTTCATTTTCTCCTCCTTGTATAAATCCTGGTTGCTGTCTCTTTA
TGAGGAGTTGTGGCCCGTTGTCAGGCAACGTGGCGTGGTGTGCACTGTGTTTGCTGACGCAACCCCCACT
GGTTGGGGCATTGCCACCACCTGTCAGCTCCTTTCCGGGACTTTCGCTTTCCCCCTCCCTATTGCCACGG
CGGAACTCATCGCCGCCTGCCTTGCCCGCTGCTGGACAGGGGCTCGGCTGTTGGGCACTGACAATTCCGT
GGTGTTGTCGGGGAAGCTGACGTCCTTTCCATGGCTGCTCGCCTGTGTTGCCACCTGGATTCTGCGCGGG
ACGTCCTTCTGCTACGTCCCTTCGGCCCTCAATCCAGCGGACCTTCCTTCCCGCGGCCTGCTGCCGGCTC
TGCGGCCTCTTCCGCGTCTTCGCCTTCGCCCTCAGACGAGTCGGATCTCCCTTTGGGCCGCCTCCCCGCC
TGGAATTCGAGCTCGGTACGATCAGCCTCGACTGTGCCTTCTAGTTGCCAGCCATCTGTTGTTTGCCCCT
CCCCCGTGCCTTCCTTGACCCTGGAAGGTGCCACTCCCACTGTCCTTTCCTAATAAAATGAGGAAATTGC
ATCGCATTGTCTGAGTAGGTGTCATTCTATTCTGGGGGGTGGGGTGGGGCAGGACAGCAAGGGGGAGGAT
TGGGAAGACAATAGCCCAGCTTTTGTTCCCTTTAGTGAGGGTTAATTGCGCGCTTGGCGTAATCATGGTC
ATAGCTGTTTCCTGTGTGAAATTGTTATCCGCTAATTCACTCCTCAGGTGCAGGCTGCCTATCAGAAGGT
GGTGGCTGGTGTGGCCAATGCCCTGGCTCACAAATACCACTGAGATCTTTTTCCCTCTGCCAAAAATTAT
GGGGACATCATGAAGCCCCTTGAGCATCTGACTTCTGGCTAATAAAGGAAATTTATTTTCATTGCAATAG
TGTGTTGGAATTTTTTGTGTCTCTCACTCGGAAGGACATATGGGAGGGCAAATCATTTAAAACATCAGAA
TGAGTATTTGGTTTAGAGTTTGGCAACATATGCCCATATGCTGGCTGCCATGAACAAAGGTTGGCTATAA
AGAGGTCATCAGTATATGAAACAGCCCCCTGCTGTCCATTCCTTATTCCATAGAAAAGCCTTGACTTGAG
GTTAGATTTTTTTTATATTTTGTTTTGTGTTATTTTTTTCTTTAACATCCCTAAAATTTTCCTTACATGT
TTTACTAGCCAGATTTTTCCTCCTCTCCTGACTACTCCCAGTCATAGCTGTCCCTCTTCTCTTATGGAGA
TCGGCCGGCCGCCGGCGTCGACGCGCGCGGCCGCGGCGCGCCGTTGCTGGCGTTTTTCCATAGGCTCCGC
CCCCCTGACGAGCATCACAAAAATCGACGCTCAAGTCAGAGGTGGCGAAACCCGACAGGACTATAAAGAT
ACCAGGCGTTTCCCCCTGGAAGCTCCCTCGTGCGCTCTCCTGTTCCGACCCTGCCGCTTACCGGATACCT
GTCCGCCTTTCTCCCTTCGGGAAGCGTGGCGCTTTCTCATAGCTCACGCTGTAGGTATCTCAGTTCGGTG
TAGGTCGTTCGCTCCAAGCTGGGCTGTGTGCACGAACCCCCCGTTCAGCCCGACCGCTGCGCCTTATCCG
GTAACTATCGTCTTGAGTCCAACCCGGTAAGACACGACTTATCGCCACTGGCAGCAGCCACTGGTAACAG
GATTAGCAGAGCGAGGTATGTAGGCGGTGCTACAGAGTTCTTGAAGTGGTGGCCTAACTACGGCTACACT
AGAAGAACAGTATTTGGTATCTGCGCTCTGCTGAAGCCAGTTACCTTCGGAAAAAGAGTTGGTAGCTCTT
GATCCGGCAAACAAACCACCGCTGGTAGCGGTGGTTTTTTTGTTTGCAAGCAGCAGATTACGCGCAGAAA
AAAAGGATCTCAAGAAGATCCTTTGATCTTTTCTACGGGGTCTGACGCTCAGTGGAACGAAAACTCACGT
TAAGGGATTTTGGTCATGAGATTATCAAAAAGGATCTTCACCTAGATCCTTTTAAATTAAAAATGAAGTT
TTAAATCAATCTAAAGTATATATGAGTAAACTTGGTCTGACAGTTACCAATGCTTAATCAGTGAGGCACC
TATCTCAGCGATCTGTCTATTTCGTTCATCCATAGTTGCCTGACTCCCCGTCGTGTAGATAACTACGATA
CGGGAGGGCTTACCATCTGGCCCCAGTGCTGCAATGATACCGCGAGACCCACGCTCACCGGCTCCAGATT
TATCAGCAATAAACCAGCCAGCCGGAAGGGCCGAGCGCAGAAGTGGTCCTGCAACTTTATCCGCCTCCAT
CCAGTCTATTAATTGTTGCCGGGAAGCTAGAGTAAGTAGTTCGCCAGTTAATAGTTTGCGCAACGTTGTT
GCCATTGCTACAGGCATCGTGGTGTCACGCTCGTCGTTTGGTATGGCTTCATTCAGCTCCGGTTCCCAAC
GATCAAGGCGAGTTACATGATCCCCCATGTTGTGCAAAAAAGCGGTTAGCTCCTTCGGTCCTCCGATCGT
TGTCAGAAGTAAGTTGGCCGCAGTGTTATCACTCATGGTTATGGCAGCACTGCATAATTCTCTTACTGTC
ATGCCATCCGTAAGATGCTTTTCTGTGACTGGTGAGTACTCAACCAAGTCATTCTGAGAATAGTGTATGC
GGCGACCGAGTTGCTCTTGCCCGGCGTCAATACGGGATAATACCGCGCCACATAGCAGAACTTTAAAAGT
GCTCATCATTGGAAAACGTTCTTCGGGGCGAAAACTCTCAAGGATCTTACCGCTGTTGAGATCCAGTTCG
ATGTAACCCACTCGTGCACCCAACTGATCTTCAGCATCTTTTACTTTCACCAGCGTTTCTGGGTGAGCAA
AAACAGGAAGGCAAAATGCCGCAAAAAAGGGAATAAGGGCGACACGGAAATGTTGAATACTCATACTCTT
CCTTTTTCAATATTATTGAAGCATTTATCAGGGTTATTGTCTCATGAGCGGATACATATTTGAATGTATT
TAGAAAAATAAACAAATAGGGGTTCCGCGCACATTTCCCCGAAAAGTGCCACCTGACGTCTAAGAAACCA
TTATTATCATGACATTAACCTATAAAAATAGGCGTATCACGAGGCCCTTTCGTCTACGCGCGCGCCGGCG
GCGCGCCGTCGACGGCCGGCCGCGGCCGC
